>Addgene plasmid #145580 | pGBW-m4046935 | depositor full sequence | sequence record 287757 | Full Sequence
GATCTCGATCCCGCGAAATTAATACGACTCACTATAGGGGAATTGTGAGCGGATAACAATTCCCCTCTAG
AAATAATTTTGTTTAACTTTAAGAAGGAGACTCTTCTATGTACTCATTCGTTTCGGAAGAGACAGGTACG
TTAATAGTTAATAGCGTACTTCTTTTTCTTGCTTTCGTGGTATTCTTGCTAGTTACACTAGCCATCCTTA
CTGCGCTTCGATTGTGTGCGTACTGCTGCAATATTGTTAACGTGAGTCTTGTAAAACCTTCTTTTTACGT
TTACTCTCGTGTTAAAAATCTGAATTCTTCTAGAGTTCCTGATCTTCTGGTCGAGAACCTGTACTTTCAA
AGCGAGCAGAAGCTTATTTCCGAAGAAGATCTCTAACCGGCTTATCGGTCAGTTTCACCTGATTTACGTA
AAAACCCGCTTCGGCGGGTTTTTGCTTTTGGAGGGGCAGAAAGATGAATGACTGTCCACGACGCTATACC
CAAAAGAAATTGAGATCCTTTTTTTCTGCGCGTAATCTGCTGCTTGCAAACAAAAAAACCACCGCTACCA
GCGGTGGTTTGTTTGCCGGATCAAGAGCTACCAACTCTTTTTCCGAAGGTAACTGGCTTCAGCAGAGCGC
AGATACCAAATACTGTTCTTCTAGTGTAGCCGTAGTTAGGCCACCACTTCAAGAACTCTGTAGCACCGCC
TACATACCTCGCTCTGCTAATCCTGTTACCAGTGGCTGCTGCCAGTGGCGATAAGTCGTGTCTTACCGGG
TTGGACTCAAGACGATAGTTACCGGATAAGGCGCAGCGGTCGGGCTGAACGGGGGGTTCGTGCACACAGC
CCAGCTTGGAGCGAACGACCTACACCGAACTGAGATACCTACAGCGTGAGCTATGAGAAAGCGCCACGCT
TCCCGAAGGGAGAAAGGCGGACAGGTATCCGGTAAGCGGCAGGGTCGGAACAGGAGAGCGCACGAGGGAG
CTTCCAGGGGGAAACGCCTGGTATCTTTATAGTCCTGTCGGGTTTCGCCACCTCTGACTTGAGCGTCGAT
TTTTGTGATGCTCGTCAGGGGGGCGGAGCCTATGGAAATTGATCGGGCACGTAAGAGGTTCCAACTTTCA
CCATAATGAAATAAGATCACTACCGGGCGTATTTTTTGAGTTATCGAGATTTTCAGGAGCTAAGGAAGCT
AAAATGGAGAAAAAAATCACTGGATATACCACCGTTGATATATCCCAATGGCATCGTAAAGAACATTTTG
AGGCATTTCAGTCAGTTGCTCAATGTACCTATAACCAGACCGTTCAGCTGGATATTACGGCCTTTTTAAA
GACCGTAAAGAAAAATAAGCACAAGTTTTATCCGGCCTTTATTCACATTCTTGCCCGCCTGATGAATGCT
CATCCGGAATTTCGTATGGCAATGAAAGACGGTGAGCTGGTGATATGGGATAGTGTTCACCCTTGTTACA
CCGTTTTCCATGAGCAAACTGAAACGTTTTCATCGCTCTGGAGTGAATACCACGACGATTTCCGGCAGTT
TCTACACATATATTCGCAAGATGTGGCGTGTTACGGTGAAAACCTGGCCTATTTCCCTAAAGGGTTTATT
GAGAATATGTTTTTCGTTTCAGCCAATCCCTGGGTGAGTTTCACCAGTTTTGATTTAAACGTGGCCAATA
TGGACAACTTCTTCGCCCCCGTTTTCACCATGGGCAAATATTATACGCAAGGCGACAAGGTGCTGATGCC
GCTGGCGATTCAGGTTCATCATGCCGTTTGTGATGGCTTCCATGTCGGCAGAATGCTTAATGAATTACAA
CAGTACTGCGATGAGTGGCAGGGCGGGGCGTAATTTGATATCGAGCTCGCTTGGACTCCTGTTGATAGAT
CCAGTAATGACCTCAGAACTCCATCTGGATTTGTTCAGAACGCTCGGTTGCCGCCGGGCGTTTTTTATTG
GT
Features (pLannotate 1.2.2; 8 found; start..end, strand, type, name):
     20..38      +  promoter       T7 promoter: promoter for bacteriophage T7 RNA polymerase
     39..63      +  protein_bind   lac operator: The lac repressor binds to the lac operator to inhibit transcription in E. coli. This inhibition can be relieved by adding lactose or isopropyl-β-D-thiogalactopyranoside (IPTG). lac repressor encoded by lacI
     78..100     +  RBS            RBS: efficient ribosome binding site from bacteriophage T7 gene 10 (Olins and Rangwala, 1989)
    108..332     +  CDS            E: VEMP_SARS2 - Experimental evidence at protein level: Swiss-Prot protein existence level 1. Plays a central role in virus morphogenesis and assembly. Acts as a viroporin and self-assembles in host membranes forming pentameric protein-lipid pores that allow ion transport. Also plays a role in the induction of apoptosis (By similarity). Regulates the localization of S protein at cis-Golgi, the place of virus budding (PubMed:33229438). May act by slowing down the cell secretory pathway (PubMed:33229438). May interfere with tight-junction stability by interacting with host MPP5. This would result i
    500..1088    +  rep_origin     ori: high-copy-number ColE1/pMB1/pBR322/pUC origin of replication
   1096..1193    +  promoter       cat promoter: promoter of the E. coli cat gene encoding chloramphenicol acetyltransferase
   1194..1850    +  CDS            cat: CAT_ECOLX - Experimental evidence at protein level: Swiss-Prot protein existence level 1. This enzyme is an effector of chloramphenicol resistance in bacteria. From Escherichia coli. This protein is used as a marker in many commonly used cloning vectors, such as pACYC184.
   1924..1958    +  terminator     lambda t0 terminator: minimal transcription terminator from phage lambda (Scholtissek and Grosse, 1987)
