[The description below was written by a language model from this plasmid's Addgene catalogue record and pLannotate feature annotations shown in this document.]
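Description:
pGBW-m4046935 is a very compact bacterial expression plasmid of about 2 kb, built on a minimal synthetic backbone consisting of little more than a high-copy ColE1/pUC-type origin of replication and a chloramphenicol resistance cassette. In that cassette the cat gene, encoding chloramphenicol acetyltransferase, is driven by its own promoter, and a minimal phage lambda t0 terminator lies downstream of it. The plasmid is propagated in standard E. coli cloning strains under chloramphenicol selection.

The payload is the wild-type envelope (E) protein of SARS-CoV-2, a small membrane protein that forms pentameric ion-conducting pores (a viroporin) and contributes to virus assembly and morphogenesis. The listing of E. coli K-12 alongside the virus under species may reflect the bacterial regulatory parts or adaptation of the coding sequence, but the record does not say which. The coding sequence sits behind a T7 promoter immediately followed by a lac operator, with the efficient ribosome binding site from phage T7 gene 10 and an ATG start. Transcription therefore requires T7 RNA polymerase supplied by the host, and it can be repressed by lac repressor and induced with IPTG. No lacI gene is annotated on the plasmid, so the repressor would have to come from the expression strain.

The catalogue entry lists a C-terminal TEV-cleavable Myc tag supplied by the backbone, which would allow immunodetection or capture and later tag removal. These elements are not annotated in the feature table, though unannotated sequence lies between the E coding region and the origin. No terminator is annotated directly after the E cassette. The construct is intended for inducible production of recombinant E protein in E. coli.
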