Addgene plasmid #145580: pGBW-m4046935
Purpose: Bacterial Expression plasmid for SARS-CoV-2 E (envelope)
Depositing lab: Ginkgo Bioworks & Benjie Chen. Depositing organization: Ginkgo Bioworks.
Backbone
  Vector backbone: ori-013 - marker | cmR
  Backbone size w/o insert (bp): 1462
  Vector type: Bacterial Expression
Growth in bacteria
  Bacterial resistance: Chloramphenicol, 25 μg/mL
  Growth temperature: 30°C
  Growth strain: DH5alpha
  Copy number: High Copy
Gene/Insert
  Gene/Insert name: SARS-CoV-2 E (envelope) (alt names: envelope protein; E protein)
  Species: Escherichia coli str. K-12 substr. MG1655; Severe acute respiratory syndrome coronavirus 2
  Insert size (bp): 221
  Mutation: wt
  Entrez Gene: E (a.k.a. GU280_gp04)
  Promoter: Promoter | pT7 ; Operator | lacO ; RBS | T7_rbs ; Start Codon | ATG
  Tag / fusion protein: Cleavable TEV;Myc (C terminal on backbone)
  Cloning method: Unknown
Resource information
  A portion of this plasmid was derived from a plasmid made by: GinkgoBioworks
Depositor comments: NCBI Reference Sequence: YP_009724392.1
How to cite: pGBW-m4046935 was a gift from Ginkgo Bioworks & Benjie Chen (Addgene plasmid # 145580 ; http://n2t.net/addgene:145580 ; RRID:Addgene_145580)
